>Addgene plasmid #118894 | pOCC204 | depositor full sequence | sequence record 224684 | Full Sequence
AGCTGCCACCATTTTGTTCGCCCAGGACTCTAGCTATAGTTCTAGTGGTTGGCTACGTATACTCCGGAAT
ATTAATAGATCATGGAGATAATTAAAATGATAACCATCTCGCAAATAAATAAGTATTTTACTGTTTTCGT
AACAGTTTTGTAATAAAAAAACCTATAAATATTCCGGATTATTCATACCGTCCCACCATCGGGCGCGGAT
CGCCACCATGGGCATGAAAATCGAAGAAGGTAAACTGGTAATCTGGATTAACGGCGATAAAGGCTATAAC
GGTCTCGCTGAAGTCGGTAAGAAATTCGAGAAAGATACCGGAATTAAAGTCACCGTTGAGCATCCGGATA
AACTGGAAGAGAAATTCCCACAGGTTGCGGCAACTGGCGATGGCCCTGACATTATCTTCTGGGCACACGA
CCGCTTTGGTGGCTACGCTCAATCTGGCCTGTTGGCTGAAATCACCCCGGACAAAGCGTTCCAGGACAAG
CTGTATCCGTTTACCTGGGATGCCGTACGTTACAACGGCAAGCTGATTGCTTACCCGATCGCTGTTGAAG
CGTTATCGCTGATTTATAACAAAGATCTGCTGCCGAACCCGCCAAAAACCTGGGAAGAGATCCCGGCGCT
GGATAAAGAACTGAAAGCGAAAGGTAAGAGCGCGCTGATGTTCAACCTGCAAGAACCGTACTTCACCTGG
CCGCTGATTGCTGCTGACGGGGGTTATGCGTTCAAGTATGAAAACGGCAAGTACGACATTAAAGACGTGG
GCGTGGATAACGCTGGCGCGAAAGCGGGTCTGACCTTCCTGGTTGACCTGATTAAAAACAAACACATGAA
TGCAGACACCGATTACTCCATCGCAGAAGCTGCCTTTAATAAAGGCGAAACAGCGATGACCATCAACGGC
CCGTGGGCATGGTCCAACATCGACACCAGCAAAGTGAATTATGGTGTAACGGTACTGCCGACCTTCAAGG
GTCAACCATCCAAACCGTTCGTTGGCGTGCTGAGCGCAGGTATTAACGCCGCCAGTCCGAACAAAGAGCT
GGCAAAAGAGTTCCTCGAAAACTATCTGCTGACTGATGAAGGTCTGGAAGCGGTTAATAAAGACAAACCG
CTGGGTGCCGTAGCGCTGAAGTCTTACGAGGAAGAGTTGGTGAAAGATCCGCGTATTGCCGCCACTATGG
AAAACGCCCAGAAAGGTGAAATCATGCCGAACATCCCGCAGATGTCCGCTTTCTGGTATGCCGTGCGTAC
TGCGGTGATCAACGCCGCCAGCGGTCGTCAGACTGTCGATGAAGCCCTGAAAGACGCGCAGACTAATTCG
AGCTCGAACAACAACAACAATAACAATAACAACAACAGCAGCGGCAGACTGGAAGTTCTGTTCCAGGGGC
CGGCGGCCGCAAGCGCTATGGCCACAACCTGTTACATTGCACAAGATAAAAATATATCATCACGAACAGT
AAAACTGTCTGCTTACATAAACAGTAATACAAGGGGTGTTATGCAGTTTAAGGTTTACACCTATAAAAGA
GAGAGCCGTTATCGTCTGTTTGTGGATGTACAGAGTGATATTATTGACACGCCCGGGCGACGGATGGTGA
TCCCCCTGGCCAGTGCCCGTCTGCTGTCAGATAAAGTCTCCCGTGAACTTTACCCGGTGGTGCATATCGG
GGATGAAAGCTGGCGCATGATGACCACCGATATGGCCAGTGTGCCGGTCTCCGTTATCGGGGAAGAAGTG
GCTGATCTCAGCCACCGCGAAAATGACATCAAAAACGCCATTAACCTGATGTTCTGGGGAATATAAATGT
CAGGCTCCCTTATACACAGCCAGTGGCGCGCCGGGATCCGCTGGCTCCGCTGCTGGTTCTGGCATGGTGA
GCGAGCTGATTAAGGAGAACATGCACATGAAGCTGTACATGGAGGGCACCGTGAACAACCACCACTTCAA
GTGCACATCCGAGGGCGAAGGCAAGCCCTACGAGGGCACCCAGACCATGAGAATCAAGGCGGTCGAGGGC
GGCCCTCTCCCCTTCGCCTTCGACATCCTGGCTACCAGCTTCATGTACGGCAGCAAAACCTTCATCAACC
ACACCCAGGGCATCCCCGACTTCTTTAAGCAGTCCTTCCCCGAGGGCTTCACATGGGAGAGAGTCACCAC
ATACGAAGACGGGGGCGTGCTGACCGCTACCCAGGACACCAGCCTCCAGGACGGCTGCCTCATCTACAAC
GTCAAGATCAGAGGGGTGAACTTCCCATCCAACGGCCCTGTGATGCAGAAGAAAACACTCGGCTGGGAGG
CCTCCACCGAGACCCTGTACCCCGCTGACGGCGGCCTGGAAGGCAGAGCCGACATGGCCCTGAAGCTCGT
GGGCGGGGGCCACCTGATCTGCAACTTGAAGACCACATACAGATCCAAGAAACCCGCTAAGAACCTCAAG
ATGCCCGGCGTCTACTATGTGGACAGAAGACTGGAAAGAATCAAGGAGGCCGACAAAGAGACCTACGTCG
AGCAGCACGAGGTGGCTGTGGCCAGATACTGCGACCTCCCTAGCAAACTGGGGCACAGACTGGAAGTTCT
GTTCCAGGGGCCGGGCAGCAGCCATCACCATCACCATCACAGTGGATAATAGAAGCTTGTCGAGAAGTAC
TAGAGGATCATAATCAGCCATACCACATTTGTAGAGGTTTTACTTGCTTTAAAAAACCTCCCACACCTCC
CCCTGAACCTGAAACATAAAATGAATGCAATTGTTGTTGTTAACTTGTTTATTGCAGCTTATAATGGTTA
CAAATAAAGCAATAGCATCACAAATTTCACAAATAAAGCATTTTTTTCACTGCATTCTAGTTGTGGTTTG
TCCAAACTCATCAATGTATCTTATCATGTCTGGATCTGATCACTGCTTGAGCCTAGGAGATCCGAACCAG
ATAAGTGAAAGCCTGCATCCGCAGATCTTAATTAATAAAACACGATACATTGTTATTAGTACATTTATTA
AGCGCTAGATTCTGTGCGTTGTTGATTTACAGACAATTGTTGTACGTATTTTAATAATTCATTAAATTTA
TAATCTTTAGGGTGGTATGTTAGAGCGAAAATCAAATGATTTTCAGCGTCTTTATATCTGAATTTAAATA
TTAAATCCTCAATAGATTTGTAAAATAGGTTTCGATTAGTTTCAAACAAGGGTTGTTTTTCCGAACCGAT
GGCTGGACTATCTAATGGATTTTCGCTCAACGCCACAAAACTTGCCAAATCTTGTAGCAGCAATCTAGCT
TTGTCGATATTCGTTTGTGTTTTGTTTTGTAATAAAGGTTCGACGTCGTTCAAAATATTATGCGCTTTTG
TATTTCTTTCATCACTGTCGTTAGTGTACAATTGACTCGACGTAAACACGTTAAATAACGCTTGGACATA
TTTAACATCGGGCGTGTTAGCTTTATTAGGCCGATTATCGTCGTCGTCCCAACCCTCGTCGTTAGAAGTT
GCTTCCGAAGACGATTTTGCCATAGCCACACGACGCCTATTAATTGTGTCGGCTAACACGTCCGCGATCA
AATTTGTAGTTGAGCTTTTTGGGCCTCATGGGCCTTCCGCTCACTGCCCGCTTTCCAGTCGGGAAACCTG
TCGTGCCAGCTGCATTAACATGGTCATAGCTGTTTCCTTGCGTATTGGGCGCTCTCCGCTTCCTCGCTCA
CTGACTCGCTGCGCTCGGTCGTTCGGGTAAAGCCTGGGGTGCCTAATGAGCAAAAGGCCAGCAAAAGGCC
AGGAACCGTAAAAAGGCCGCGTTGCTGGCGTTTTTCCATAGGCTCCGCCCCCCTGACGAGCATCACAAAA
ATCGACGCTCAAGTCAGAGGTGGCGAAACCCGACAGGACTATAAAGATACCAGGCGTTTCCCCCTGGAAG
CTCCCTCGTGCGCTCTCCTGTTCCGACCCTGCCGCTTACCGGATACCTGTCCGCCTTTCTCCCTTCGGGA
AGCGTGGCGCTTTCTCATAGCTCACGCTGTAGGTATCTCAGTTCGGTGTAGGTCGTTCGCTCCAAGCTGG
GCTGTGTGCACGAACCCCCCGTTCAGCCCGACCGCTGCGCCTTATCCGGTAACTATCGTCTTGAGTCCAA
CCCGGTAAGACACGACTTATCGCCACTGGCAGCAGCCACTGGTAACAGGATTAGCAGAGCGAGGTATGTA
GGCGGTGCTACAGAGTTCTTGAAGTGGTGGCCTAACTACGGCTACACTAGAAGAACAGTATTTGGTATCT
GCGCTCTGCTGAAGCCAGTTACCTTCGGAAAAAGAGTTGGTAGCTCTTGATCCGGCAAACAAACCACCGC
TGGTAGCGGTGGTTTTTTTGTTTGCAAGCAGCAGATTACGCGCAGAAAAAAAGGATCTCAAGAAGATCCT
TTGATCTTTTCTACGGGGTCTGACGCTCAGTGGAACGAAAACTCACGTTAAGGGATTTTGGTCATGAGAT
TATCAAAAAGGATCTTCACCTAGATCCTTTTAAATTAAAAATGAAGTTTTAAATCAATCTAAAGTATATA
TGAGTAAACTTGGTCTGACAGTTACCAATGCTTAATCAGTGAGGCACCTATCTCAGCGATCTGTCTATTT
CGTTCATCCATAGTTGCCTGACTCCCCGTCGTGTAGATAACTACGATACGGGAGGGCTTACCATCTGGCC
CCAGTGCTGCAATGATACCGCGAGACCCACGCTCACCGGCTCCAGATTTATCAGCAATAAACCAGCCAGC
CGGAAGGGCCGAGCGCAGAAGTGGTCCTGCAACTTTATCCGCCTCCATCCAGTCTATTAATTGTTGCCGG
GAAGCTAGAGTAAGTAGTTCGCCAGTTAATAGTTTGCGCAACGTTGTTGCCATTGCTGCAGGCATCGTGG
TGTCACGCTCGTCGTTTGGTATGGCTTCATTCAGCTCCGGTTCCCAACGATCAAGGCGAGTTACATGATC
CCCCATGTTGTGCAAAAAAGCGGTTAGCTCCTTCGGTCCTCCGATCGTTGTCAGAAGTAAGTTGGCCGCA
GTGTTATCACTCATGGTTATGGCAGCACTGCATAATTCTCTTACTGTCATGCCATCCGTAAGATGCTTTT
CTGTGACTGGTGAGTACTCAACCAAGTCATTCTGAGAATAGTGTATGCGGCGACCGAGTTGCTCTTGCCC
GGCGTCAACACGGGATAATACCGCGCCACATAGCAGAACTTTAAAAGTGCTCATCATTGGAAAACGTTCT
TCGGGGCGAAAACTCTCAAGGATCTTACCGCTGTTGAGATCCAGTTCGATGTAACCCACTCGTGCACCCA
ACTGATCTTCAGCATCTTTTACTTTCACCAGCGTTTCTGGGTGAGCAAAAACAGGAAGGCAAAATGCCGC
AAAAAAGGGAATAAGGGCGACACGGAAATGTTGAATACTCATTACTCTTCCTTTTTCAATATTATTGAAG
CATTTATCAGGGTTATTGTCTCATGAGCGGATACATATTTGAATGTATTTAGAAAAATAAACAAATAGGG
GTTCCGCGCACATTTCCCCGAAAAGTGCCACCTAAATTGTAAGCGTTAATATTTTGTTAAAATTCGCGTT
AAATTTTTGTTAAATCAGCTCATTTTTTAACCAATAGGCCGAAATCGGCAAAATCCCTTATAAATCAAAA
GAATAGACCGAGATAGGGTTGAGTGGCCGCTACAGGGCGCTCCCATTCGCCATTCAGGCTGCGCAACTGT
TGGGAAGGGCGTTTCGGTGCGGGCCTCTTCGCTATTACGCCAGCTGGCGAAAGGGGGATGTGCTGCAAGG
CGATTAAGTTGGGTAACGCCAGGGTTTTCCCAGTCACGACGTTGTAAAACGACGGCCAGTGAGCGCGACG
TAATACGACTCACTATAGGGCGAATTGGCGGAAGGCCGTCAAGGCCGTGACGTTAAAACTATTAAGCCAT
CCAATCGACCGTTAGTCGAATCAGGACCGCTGGTGCGAGAAGCCGCGAAGTATGGCGAATGCATCGTATA
ACGTGTGGAGTCCGCTCATTAGAGCGTCATGTTTAGACAAGAAAGCTACATATTTAATTGATCCCGATGA
TTTTATTGATAAATTGACCCTAACTCCATACACGGTATTCTACAATGGCGGGGTTTTGGTCAAAATTTCC
GGACTGCGATTGTACATGCTGTTAACGGCTCCGCCCACTATTAATGAAATTAAAAATTCCAATTTTAAAA
AACGCAGCAAGAGAAACATTTGTATGAAAGAATGCGTAGAAGGAAAGAAAAATGTCGTGGACATGCTGAA
CAACAAGATTAATATGCCTCCGTGTATAAAAAAAATATTGAACGATTTGAAAGAAAACAATGTACCGCGC
GGCGGTATGTACAGGAAGAGGTTTATACTAAACTGTTACATTGCAAACGTGGTTTCGTGTGCCAAGTGTG
AAAACCGATGTTTAATCAAGGCTCTGACGCATTTCTACAACCACGACTCCAAGTGTGTGGGTGAAGTCAT
GCATCTTTTAATCAAATCCCAAGATGTGTATAAACCACCAAACTGCCAAAAAATGAAAACTGTGGACAAG
CTCTGTCCGTTTGCTGGCAACTGCAAGGGTCTCAATCCTATTTGTAATTATTGAATAATAAAACAATTAT
AAATGCTAAATTTGTTTTTTATTAACGATACAAACCAAACGCAACAAGAACATTTGTAGTATTATCTATA
ATTGAAAACGCGTAGTTATAATCGCTGAGGTAATATTTAAAATCATTTTCAAATGATTCACAGTTAATTT
GCGACAATATAATTTTATTTTCACATAAACTAGACGCCTTGTCGTCTTCTTCTTCGTATTCCTTCTCTTT
TTCATTTTTCTCCTCATAAAAATTAACATAGTTATTATCGTATCCATATATGTATCTATCGTATAGAGTA
AATTTTTTGTTGTCATAAATATATATGTCTTTTTTAATGGGGTGTATAGTACCGCTGCGCATAGTTTTTC
TGTAATTTACAACAGTGCTATTTTCTGGTAGTTCTTCGGAGTGTGTTGCTTTAATTATTAAATTTATATA
ATCAATGAATTTGGGATCGTCGGTTTTGTACAATATGTTGCCGGCATAGTACGCAGCTTCTTCTAGTTCA
ATTACACCATTTTTTAGCAGCACCGGATTAACATAACTTTCCAAAATGTTGTACGAACCGTTAAACAAAA
ACAGTTCACCTCCCTTTTCTATACTATTGTCTGCGAGCAGTTGTTTGTTGTTAAAAATAACAGCCATTGT
AATGAGACGCACAAACTAATATCACA
Features (pLannotate 1.2.2; 18 found; start..end, strand, type, name):
     79..170     +  promoter       polyhedrin promoter: polh from Autographa californica; promoter for the baculovirus polyhedrin gene
    224..1324    +  CDS            MBP: maltose binding protein from E. coli; malE (mutated); This version of the gene does not encode a signal sequence, so MBP will remain in the cytosol.
   1511..1813    +  CDS            ccdB: CCDB_ECOLI - Also known as G, letB, letD. Experimental evidence at protein level: Swiss-Prot protein existence level 1. Toxic component of a type II toxin-antitoxin (TA) system, functioning in plasmid maintainence. Responsible for the post- segregational killing (PSK) of plasmid-free cells, also referred to as a plasmid addiction system. Half-life of over 2 hours. Cell killing by CcdB is accompanied by filamentation, defects in chromosome and plasmid segregation, defects in cell division, formation of anucleate cells, decreased DNA synthesis and plasmid loss. Interferes with the activity of DN
   1884..2579    +  CDS            mKate2: mKate2 is a basic (constitutively fluorescent) red fluorescent protein published in 2009, derived from Entacmaea quadricolor. It is reported to be a rapidly-maturing monomer with moderate acid sensitivity.
   2613..2630    +  CDS            7xHis (fragment): 6xHis affinity tag
   2666..2749    +  CDS            large T antigen (fragment): large T antigen from SV40 (simian virus 40)
   2772..2906    +  polyA_signal   SV40 poly(A) signal: SV40 polyadenylation signal
   2979..3351    +  3'UTR          polyhedrin 3' UTR: 3' UTR from the Autographa californica nucleopolyhedrovirus polyhedrin gene (Suzuki et al., 2006)
   3611..3658    -  CDS            lacI (fragment): lac repressor; lacI; The lac repressor binds to the lac operator to inhibit transcription in E. coli. This inhibition can be relieved by adding lactose or isopropyl-β-D-thiogalactopyranoside (IPTG).
   3695..3735    -  rep_origin     RSF ori (fragment): Plasmids containing the RSF 1030 origin of replication can be propagated in E. coli cells that contain additional plasmids with compatible origins.
   3813..4401    -  rep_origin     ori: high-copy-number ColE1/pMB1/pBR322/pUC origin of replication
   4572..5432    -  CDS            AmpR: β-lactamase; bla; confers resistance to ampicillin, carbenicillin, and related antibiotics
   5434..5538    -  promoter       AmpR promoter: bla
   5564..5695    -  rep_origin     M13 ori (fragment): M13 bacteriophage origin of replication; arrow indicates direction of (+) strand synthesis
   5716..5872    -  CDS            lacZα (fragment): LacZα fragment of β-galactosidase; lacZ fragment
   5881..5899    +  promoter       T7 promoter: promoter for bacteriophage T7 RNA polymerase
   6002..6631    +  CDS            LEF-2: LEF2_NPVAC - Experimental evidence at protein level: Swiss-Prot protein existence level 1. Plays an essential role in viral DNA replication. Does not seem to participate in the initiation step but is rather important for the amplification of DNA. Also required for expression from the vp39 and polh promoters. From Autographa californica nuclear polyhedrosis virus (AcMNPV).
   6672..7277    +  CDS            ORF603: baculovirus ORF603 protein
