>Addgene plasmid #118894 | pOCC204 | addgene full sequence | sequence record 232313 | Addgene NGS Result
ATTCCGGATTATTCATACCGTCCCACCATCGGGCGCGGATCGCCACCATGGGCATGAAAATCGAAGAAGG
TAAACTGGTAATCTGGATTAACGGCGATAAAGGCTATAACGGTCTCGCTGAAGTCGGTAAGAAATTCGAG
AAAGATACCGGAATTAAAGTCACCGTTGAGCATCCGGATAAACTGGAAGAGAAATTCCCACAGGTTGCGG
CAACTGGCGATGGCCCTGACATTATCTTCTGGGCACACGACCGCTTTGGTGGCTACGCTCAATCTGGCCT
GTTGGCTGAAATCACCCCGGACAAAGCGTTCCAGGACAAGCTGTATCCGTTTACCTGGGATGCCGTACGT
TACAACGGCAAGCTGATTGCTTACCCGATCGCTGTTGAAGCGTTATCGCTGATTTATAACAAAGATCTGC
TGCCGAACCCGCCAAAAACCTGGGAAGAGATCCCGGCGCTGGATAAAGAACTGAAAGCGAAAGGTAAGAG
CGCGCTGATGTTCAACCTGCAAGAACCGTACTTCACCTGGCCGCTGATTGCTGCTGACGGGGGTTATGCG
TTCAAGTATGAAAACGGCAAGTACGACATTAAAGACGTGGGCGTGGATAACGCTGGCGCGAAAGCGGGTC
TGACCTTCCTGGTTGACCTGATTAAAAACAAACACATGAATGCAGACACCGATTACTCCATCGCAGAAGC
TGCCTTTAATAAAGGCGAAACAGCGATGACCATCAACGGCCCGTGGGCATGGTCCAACATCGACACCAGC
AAAGTGAATTATGGTGTAACGGTACTGCCGACCTTCAAGGGTCAACCATCCAAACCGTTCGTTGGCGTGC
TGAGCGCAGGTATTAACGCCGCCAGTCCGAACAAAGAGCTGGCAAAAGAGTTCCTCGAAAACTATCTGCT
GACTGATGAAGGTCTGGAAGCGGTTAATAAAGACAAACCGCTGGGTGCCGTAGCGCTGAAGTCTTACGAG
GAAGAGTTGGTGAAAGATCCGCGTATTGCCGCCACTATGGAAAACGCCCAGAAAGGTGAAATCATGCCGA
ACATCCCGCAGATGTCCGCTTTCTGGTATGCCGTGCGTACTGCGGTGATCAACGCCGCCAGCGGTCGTCA
GACTGTCGATGAAGCCCTGAAAGACGCGCAGACTAATTCGAGCTCGAACAACAACAACAATAACAATAAC
AACAACAGCAGCGGCAGACTGGAAGTTCTGTTCCAGGGGCCGGCGGCCGCAAGCGCTATGGCCACAACCT
GTTACATTGCACAAGATAAAAATATATCATCACGAACAGTAAAACTGTCTGCTTACATAAACAGTAATAC
AAGGGGTGTTATGCAGTTTAAGGTTTACACCTATAAAAGAGAGAGCCGTTATCGTCTGTTTGTGGATGTA
CAGAGTGATATTATTGACACGCCCGGGCGACGGATGGTGATCCCCCTGGCCAGTGCCCGTCTGCTGTCAG
ATAAAGTCTCCCGTGAACTTTACCCGGTGGTGCATATCGGGGATGAAAGCTGGCGCATGATGACCACCGA
TATGGCCAGTGTGCCGGTCTCCGTTATCGGGGAAGAAGTGGCTGATCTCAGCCACCGCGAAAATGACATC
AAAAACGCCATTAACCTGATGTTCTGGGGAATATAAATGTCAGGCTCCCTTATACACAGCCAGTGGCGCG
CCGGGATCCGCTGGCTCCGCTGCTGGTTCTGGCATGGTGAGCGAGCTGATTAAGGAGAACATGCACATGA
AGCTGTACATGGAGGGCACCGTGAACAACCACCACTTCAAGTGCACATCCGAGGGCGAAGGCAAGCCCTA
CGAGGGCACCCAGACCATGAGAATCAAGGCGGTCGAGGGCGGCCCTCTCCCCTTCGCCTTCGACATCCTG
GCTACCAGCTTCATGTACGGCAGCAAAACCTTCATCAACCACACCCAGGGCATCCCCGACTTCTTTAAGC
AGTCCTTCCCCGAGGGCTTCACATGGGAGAGAGTCACCACATACGAAGACGGGGGCGTGCTGACCGCTAC
CCAGGACACCAGCCTCCAGGACGGCTGCCTCATCTACAACGTCAAGATCAGAGGGGTGAACTTCCCATCC
AACGGCCCTGTGATGCAGAAGAAAACACTCGGCTGGGAGGCCTCCACCGAGACCCTGTACCCCGCTGACG
GCGGCCTGGAAGGCAGAGCCGACATGGCCCTGAAGCTCGTGGGCGGGGGCCACCTGATCTGCAACTTGAA
GACCACATACAGATCCAAGAAACCCGCTAAGAACCTCAAGATGCCCGGCGTCTACTATGTGGACAGAAGA
CTGGAAAGAATCAAGGAGGCCGACAAAGAGACCTACGTCGAGCAGCACGAGGTGGCTGTGGCCAGATACT
GCGACCTCCCTAGCAAACTGGGGCACAGACTGGAAGTTCTGTTCCAGGGGCCGGGCAGCAGCCATCACCA
TCACCATCACAGTGGATAATAGAAGCTTGTCGAGAAGTACTAGAGGATCATAATCAGCCATACCACATTT
GTAGAGGTTTTACTTGCTTTAAAAAACCTCCCACACCTCCCCCTGAACCTGAAACATAAAATGAATGCAA
TTGTTGTTGTTAACTTGTTTATTGCAGCTTATAATGGTTACAAATAAAGCAATAGCATCACAAATTTCAC
AAATAAAGCATTTTTTTCACTGCATTCTAGTTGTGGTTTGTCCAAACTCATCAATGTATCTTATCATGTC
TGGATCTGATCACTGCTTGAGCCTAGGAGATCCGAACCAGATAAGTGAAAGCCTGCATCCGCAGATCTTA
ATTAATAAAACACGATACATTGTTATTAGTACATTTATTAAGCGCTAGATTCTGTGCGTTGTTGATTTAC
AGACAATTGTTGTACGTATTTTAATAATTCATTAAATTTATAATCTTTAGGGTGGTATGTTAGAGCGAAA
ATCAAATGATTTTCAGCGTCTTTATATCTGAATTTAAATATTAAATCCTCAATAGATTTGTAAAATAGGT
TTCGATTAGTTTCAAACAAGGGTTGTTTTTCCGAACCGATGGCTGGACTATCTAATGGATTTTCGCTCAA
CGCCACAAAACTTGCCAAATCTTGTAGCAGCAATCTAGCTTTGTCGATATTCGTTTGTGTTTTGTTTTGT
AATAAAGGTTCGACGTCGTTCAAAATATTATGCGCTTTTGTATTTCTTTCATCACTGTCGTTAGTGTACA
ATTGACTCGACGTAAACACGTTAAATAACGCTTGGACATATTTAACATCGGGCGTGTTAGCTTTATTAGG
CCGATTATCGTCGTCGTCCCAACCCTCGTCGTTAGAAGTTGCTTCCGAAGACGATTTTGCCATAGCCACA
CGACGCCTATTAATTGTGTCGGCTAACACGTCCGCGATCAAATTTGTAGTTGAGCTTTTTGGGCCTCATG
GGCCTTCCGCTCACTGCCCGCTTTCCAGTCGGGAAACCTGTCGTGCCAGCTGCATTAACATGGTCATAGC
TGTTTCCTTGCGTATTGGGCGCTCTCCGCTTCCTCGCTCACTGACTCGCTGCGCTCGGTCGTTCGGGTAA
AGCCTGGGGTGCCTAATGAGCAAAAGGCCAGCAAAAGGCCAGGAACCGTAAAAAGGCCGCGTTGCTGGCG
TTTTTCCATAGGCTCCGCCCCCCTGACGAGCATCACAAAAATCGACGCTCAAGTCAGAGGTGGCGAAACC
CGACAGGACTATAAAGATACCAGGCGTTTCCCCCTGGAAGCTCCCTCGTGCGCTCTCCTGTTCCGACCCT
GCCGCTTACCGGATACCTGTCCGCCTTTCTCCCTTCGGGAAGCGTGGCGCTTTCTCATAGCTCACGCTGT
AGGTATCTCAGTTCGGTGTAGGTCGTTCGCTCCAAGCTGGGCTGTGTGCACGAACCCCCCGTTCAGCCCG
ACCGCTGCGCCTTATCCGGTAACTATCGTCTTGAGTCCAACCCGGTAAGACACGACTTATCGCCACTGGC
AGCAGCCACTGGTAACAGGATTAGCAGAGCGAGGTATGTAGGCGGTGCTACAGAGTTCTTGAAGTGGTGG
CCTAACTACGGCTACACTAGAAGAACAGTATTTGGTATCTGCGCTCTGCTGAAGCCAGTTACCTTCGGAA
AAAGAGTTGGTAGCTCTTGATCCGGCAAACAAACCACCGCTGGTAGCGGTGGTTTTTTTGTTTGCAAGCA
GCAGATTACGCGCAGAAAAAAAGGATCTCAAGAAGATCCTTTGATCTTTTCTACGGGGTCTGACGCTCAG
TGGAACGAAAACTCACGTTAAGGGATTTTGGTCATGAGATTATCAAAAAGGATCTTCACCTAGATCCTTT
TAAATTAAAAATGAAGTTTTAAATCAATCTAAAGTATATATGAGTAAACTTGGTCTGACAGTTACCAATG
CTTAATCAGTGAGGCACCTATCTCAGCGATCTGTCTATTTCGTTCATCCATAGTTGCCTGACTCCCCGTC
GTGTAGATAACTACGATACGGGAGGGCTTACCATCTGGCCCCAGTGCTGCAATGATACCGCGAGAACCAC
GCTCACCGGCTCCAGATTTATCAGCAATAAACCAGCCAGCCGGAAGGGCCGAGCGCAGAAGTGGTCCTGC
AACTTTATCCGCCTCCATCCAGTCTATTAATTGTTGCCGGGAAGCTAGAGTAAGTAGTTCGCCAGTTAAT
AGTTTGCGCAACGTTGTTGCCATTGCTACAGGCATCGTGGTGTCACGCTCGTCGTTTGGTATGGCTTCAT
TCAGCTCCGGTTCCCAACGATCAAGGCGAGTTACATGATCCCCCATGTTGTGCAAAAAAGCGGTTAGCTC
CTTCGGTCCTCCGATCGTTGTCAGAAGTAAGTTGGCCGCAGTGTTATCACTCATGGTTATGGCAGCACTG
CATAATTCTCTTACTGTCATGCCATCCGTAAGATGCTTTTCTGTGACTGGTGAGTACTCAACCAAGTCAT
TCTGAGAATAGTGTATGCGGCGACCGAGTTGCTCTTGCCCGGCGTCAATACGGGATAATACCGCGCCACA
TAGCAGAACTTTAAAAGTGCTCATCATTGGAAAACGTTCTTCGGGGCGAAAACTCTCAAGGATCTTACCG
CTGTTGAGATCCAGTTCGATGTAACCCACTCGTGCACCCAACTGATCTTCAGCATCTTTTACTTTCACCA
GCGTTTCTGGGTGAGCAAAAACAGGAAGGCAAAATGCCGCAAAAAAGGGAATAAGGGCGACACGGAAATG
TTGAATACTCATACTCTTCCTTTTTCAATATTATTGAAGCATTTATCAGGGTTATTGTCTCATGAGCGGA
TACATATTTGAATGTATTTAGAAAAATAAACAAATAGGGGTTCCGCGCACATTTCCCCGAAAAGTGCCAC
CTAAATTGTAAGCGTTAATATTTTGTTAAAATTCGCGTTAAATTTTTGTTAAATCAGCTCATTTTTTAAC
CAATAGGCCGAAATCGGCAAAATCCCTTATAAATCAAAAGAATAGACCGAGATAGGGTTGAGTGGCCGCT
ACAGGGCGCTCCCATTCGCCATTCAGGCTGCGCAACTGTTGGGAAGGGCGTTTCGGTGCGGGCCTCTTCG
CTATTACGCCAGCTGGCGAAAGGGGGATGTGCTGCAAGGCGATTAAGTTGGGTAACGCCAGGGTTTTCCC
AGTCACGACGTTGTAAAACGACGGCCAGTGAGCGCGACGTAATACGACTCACTATAGGGCGAATTGGCGG
AAGGCCGTCAAGGCCGTGACGTTAAAACTATTAAGCCATCCAATCGACCGTTAGTCGAATCAGGACCGCT
GGTGCGAGAAGCCGCGAAGTATGGCGAATGCATCGTATAACGTGTGGAGTCCGCTCATTAGAGCGTCATG
TTTAGACAAGAAAGCTACATATTTAATTGATCCCGATGATTTTATTGATAAATTGACCCTAACTCCATAC
ACGGTATTCTACAATGGCGGGGTTTTGGTCAAAATTTCCGGACTGCGATTGTACATGCTGTTAACGGCTC
CGCCCACTATTAATGAAATTAAAAATTCCAATTTTAAAAAACGCAGCAAGAGAAACATTTGTATGAAAGA
ATGCGTAGAAGGAAAGAAAAATGTCGTGGACATGCTGAACAACAAGATTAATATGCCTCCGTGTATAAAA
AAAATATTGAACGATTTGAAAGAAAACAATGTACCGCGCGGCGGTATGTACAGGAAGAGGTTTATACTAA
ACTGTTACATTGCAAACGTGGTTTCGTGTGCCAAGTGTGAAAACCGATGTTTAATCAAGGCTCTGACGCA
TTTCTACAACCACGACTCCAAGTGTGTGGGTGAAGTCATGCATCTTTTAATCAAATCCCAAGATGTGTAT
AAACCACCAAACTGCCAAAAAATGAAAACTGTGGACAAGCTCTGTCCGTTTGCTGGCAACTGCAAGGGTC
TCAATCCTATTTGTAATTATTGAATAATAAAACAATTATAAATGCTAAATTTGTTTTTTATTAACGATAC
AAACCAAACGCAACAAGAACATTTGTAGTATTATCTATAATTGAAAACGCGTAGTTATAATCGCTGAGGT
AATATTTAAAATCATTTTCAAATGATTCACAGTTAATTTGCGACAATATAATTTTATTTTCACATAAACT
AGACGCCTTGTCGTCTTCTTCTTCGTATTCCTTCTCTTTTTCATTTTTCTCCTCATAAAAATTAACATAG
TTATTATCGTATCCATATATGTATCTATCGTATAGAGTAAATTTTTTGTTGTCATAAATATATATGTCTT
TTTTAATGGGGTGTATAGTACCGCTGCGCATAGTTTTTCTGTAATTTACAACAGTGCTATTTTCTGGTAG
TTCTTCGGAGTGTGTTGCTTTAATTATTAAATTTATATAATCAATGAATTTGGGATCGTCGGTTTTGTAC
AATATGTTGCCGGCATAGTACGCAGCTTCTTCTAGTTCAATTACACCATTTTTTAGCAGCACCGGATTAA
CATAACTTTCCAAAATGTTGTACGAACCGTTAAACAAAAACAGTTCACCTCCCTTTTCTATACTATTGTC
TGCGAGCAGTTGTTTGTTGTTAAAAATAACAGCCATTGTAATGAGACGCACAAACTAATATCACAAGCTG
CCACCATTTTGTTCGCCCAGGACTCTAGCTATAGTTCTAGTGGTTGGCTACGTATACTCCGGAATATTAA
TAGATCATGGAGATAATTAAAATGATAACCATCTCGCAAATAAATAAGTATTTTACTGTTTTCGTAACAG
TTTTGTAATAAAAAAACCTATAAAT
Features (pLannotate 1.2.2; 18 found; start..end, strand, type, name):
     54..1154    +  CDS            MBP: maltose binding protein from E. coli; malE (mutated); This version of the gene does not encode a signal sequence, so MBP will remain in the cytosol.
   1341..1643    +  CDS            ccdB: CCDB_ECOLI - Also known as G, letB, letD. Experimental evidence at protein level: Swiss-Prot protein existence level 1. Toxic component of a type II toxin-antitoxin (TA) system, functioning in plasmid maintainence. Responsible for the post- segregational killing (PSK) of plasmid-free cells, also referred to as a plasmid addiction system. Half-life of over 2 hours. Cell killing by CcdB is accompanied by filamentation, defects in chromosome and plasmid segregation, defects in cell division, formation of anucleate cells, decreased DNA synthesis and plasmid loss. Interferes with the activity of DN
   1714..2409    +  CDS            mKate2: mKate2 is a basic (constitutively fluorescent) red fluorescent protein published in 2009, derived from Entacmaea quadricolor. It is reported to be a rapidly-maturing monomer with moderate acid sensitivity.
   2443..2460    +  CDS            7xHis (fragment): 6xHis affinity tag
   2496..2579    +  CDS            large T antigen (fragment): large T antigen from SV40 (simian virus 40)
   2602..2736    +  polyA_signal   SV40 poly(A) signal: SV40 polyadenylation signal
   2809..3181    +  3'UTR          polyhedrin 3' UTR: 3' UTR from the Autographa californica nucleopolyhedrovirus polyhedrin gene (Suzuki et al., 2006)
   3441..3488    -  CDS            lacI (fragment): lac repressor; lacI; The lac repressor binds to the lac operator to inhibit transcription in E. coli. This inhibition can be relieved by adding lactose or isopropyl-β-D-thiogalactopyranoside (IPTG).
   3525..3565    -  rep_origin     RSF ori (fragment): Plasmids containing the RSF 1030 origin of replication can be propagated in E. coli cells that contain additional plasmids with compatible origins.
   3643..4231    -  rep_origin     ori: high-copy-number ColE1/pMB1/pBR322/pUC origin of replication
   4402..5262    -  CDS            AmpR: β-lactamase; bla; confers resistance to ampicillin, carbenicillin, and related antibiotics
   5263..5367    -  promoter       AmpR promoter: bla
   5393..5524    -  rep_origin     M13 ori (fragment): M13 bacteriophage origin of replication; arrow indicates direction of (+) strand synthesis
   5545..5701    -  CDS            lacZα (fragment): LacZα fragment of β-galactosidase; lacZ fragment
   5710..5728    +  promoter       T7 promoter: promoter for bacteriophage T7 RNA polymerase
   5831..6460    +  CDS            LEF-2: LEF2_NPVAC - Experimental evidence at protein level: Swiss-Prot protein existence level 1. Plays an essential role in viral DNA replication. Does not seem to participate in the initiation step but is rather important for the amplification of DNA. Also required for expression from the vp39 and polh promoters. From Autographa californica nuclear polyhedrosis virus (AcMNPV).
   6501..7106    +  CDS            ORF603: baculovirus ORF603 protein
   7214..7305    +  promoter       polyhedrin promoter: polh from Autographa californica; promoter for the baculovirus polyhedrin gene
