[The description below was written by a language model from this plasmid's Addgene catalogue record and pLannotate feature annotations shown in this document.]
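Description:
pOCC204 is a baculovirus transfer (shuttle) vector built on the pOET1 backbone and belonging to the FlexiBAC system. It is intended for generating recombinant baculovirus by recombination with a FlashBac bacmid, followed by protein expression in insect cells. In E. coli it replicates from a high-copy ColE1/pUC-type origin and is selected with ampicillin through the bla gene. Because it carries the ccdB toxin gene, the empty vector is propagated in the ccdB-tolerant strain DB3.1. The two sequence records, about 7.3 kb each, differ by a single nucleotide in length and in their start coordinate, and they yield the same feature set. Several short hits (lacI, RSF ori, M13 ori, lacZα and large T antigen fragments) and a T7 promoter appear to be backbone remnants or incidental matches.

The expression cassette is driven by the very late AcMNPV polyhedrin (polH) promoter. It encodes a signal-less, cytosolic MBP followed by a 3C protease site, then a NotI–ccdB–AscI stuffer, then mKate2, a second 3C site, a 6xHis tag and a stop codon. An SV40 poly(A) signal and the polyhedrin 3' UTR follow the cassette. Replacing ccdB with a gene of interest between NotI and AscI removes the toxin, which counter-selects against uncut or religated vector in standard strains. The resulting fusion has N-terminal MBP for solubility and amylose affinity capture, and a C-terminal red fluorescent mKate2 plus His tag for monitoring expression and for metal-affinity purification. According to the record, the tags at both ends are removable with 3C protease. The LEF-2 and ORF603 sequences upstream of the promoter are baculoviral flanking regions, which, together with the viral sequence downstream of the cassette, support homologous recombination into the polyhedrin locus of the bacmid.
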