Addgene plasmid #118894: pOCC204
Purpose: shuttle vector for baculovirus production, using FlashBac bacmid; for recombinant protein with N-terminal MBP tag, cleavable with 3C and C-terminal mKate2, and HIS6, cleavable with 3C
Depositing lab: Marc Bickle & PEPC MPI CBG. Depositing organization: Max Planck Institute of Molecular Cell Biology and Genetics. Publication: FlexiBAC: a versatile, open-source baculovirus vector system for protein expression, secretion, and proteolytic processing. Lemaitre RP, Bogdanova A, Borgonovo B, Woodruff JB, Drechsel DN. BMC Biotechnol. 2019 Mar 29;19(1):20. doi: 10.1186/s12896-019-0512-z. PubMed 30925874.
Backbone
  Vector backbone: pOET1
  Backbone size w/o insert (bp): 4900
  Vector type: Insect Expression
Growth in bacteria
  Bacterial resistance: Ampicillin, 100 μg/mL
  Growth temperature: 37°C
  Growth strain: DB3.1
  Copy number: High Copy
Gene/Insert
  Gene/Insert name: NcoI-MBP-3C-NotI-ccdB-AscI-mKate2-3C-HIS6-stop-HindIII cassette
  Promoter: polH
  Tag / fusion protein: MBP, cleavable with 3C protease (N terminal on backbone); mKate2, HIS6, cleavable with 3C protease (C terminal on backbone)
  Cloning method: Restriction Enzyme; 5′ cloning site NotI (unknown if destroyed); 3′ cloning site AscI (unknown if destroyed)
Terms and licenses: Academic/Nonprofit Terms; Industry Terms: Not Available to Industry
How to cite: pOCC204 was a gift from Marc Bickle & PEPC MPI CBG (Addgene plasmid # 118894 ; http://n2t.net/addgene:118894 ; RRID:Addgene_118894)
